>Addgene plasmid #177718 | pATZ-Myc | addgene full sequence | sequence record 352604 | Addgene NGS Result
GGCCATTGCATACGTTGTATCTATATCATAATATGTACATTTATATTGGCTCATGTCCAATATGACCGCC
ATGTTGGCATTGATTATTGACTAGTTATTAATAGTAATCAATTACGGGGTCATTAGTTCATAGCCCATAT
ATGGAGTTCCGCGTTACATAACTTACGGTAAATGGCCCGCCTGGCTGACCGCCCAACGACCCCCGCCCAT
TGACGTCAATAATGACGTATGTTCCCATAGTAACGCCAATAGGGACTTTCCATTGACGTCAATGGGTGGA
GTATTTACGGTAAACTGCCCACTTGGCAGTACATCAAGTGTATCATATGCCAAGTCCGCCCCCTATTGAC
GTCAATGACGGTAAATGGCCCGCCTGGCATTATGCCCAGTACATGACCTTACGGGACTTTCCTACTTGGC
AGTACATCTACGTATTAGTCATCGCTATTACCATGGTGATGCGGTTTTGGCAGTACACCAATGGGCGTGG
ATAGCGGTTTGACTCACGGGGATTTCCAAGTCTCCACCCCATTGACGTCAATGGGAGTTTGTTTTGGCAC
CAAAATCAACGGGACTTTCCAAAATGTCGTAATAACCCCGCCCCGTTGACGCAAATGGGCGGTAGGCGTG
TACGGTGGGAGGTCTATATAAGCAGAGCTCGTTTAGTGAACCGTCAGATCACTAGAAGCTTCGATGCCGT
CTTCTGTCTCGTGGGGCATCCTCCTGCTGGCAGGCCTGTGCTGCCTGGTCCCTGTCTCCCTGGCTGAGGA
TCCCCAGGGAGATGCTGCCCAGAAGACAGATACATCCCACCATGATCAGGATCACCCAACCTTCAACAAG
ATCACCCCCAACCTGGCTGAGTTCGCCTTCAGCCTATACCGCCAGCTGGCACACCAGTCCAACAGCACCA
ATATCTTCTTCTCCCCAGTGAGCATCGCTACAGCCTTTGCAATGCTCTCCCTGGGGACCAAGGCTGACAC
TCACGATGAAATCCTGGAGGGCCTGAATTTCAACCTCACGGAGATTCCGGAGGCTCAGATCCATGAAGGC
TTCCAGGAACTCCTCCGTACCCTCAACCAGCCAGACAGCCAGCTCCAGCTGACCACCGGCAATGGCCTGT
TCCTCAGCGAGGGCCTGAAGCTAGTGGATAAGTTTTTGGAGGATGTTAAAAAGTTGTACCACTCAGAAGC
CTTCACTGTCAACTTCGGGGACACCGAAGAGGCCAAGAAACAGATCAACGATTACGTGGAGAAGGGTACT
CAAGGGAAAATTGTGGATTTGGTCAAGGAGCTTGACAGAGACACAGTTTTTGCTCTGGTGAATTACATCT
TCTTTAAAGGCAAATGGGAGAGACCCTTTGAAGTCAAGGACACCGAGGAAGAGGACTTCCACGTGGACCA
GGTGACCACCGTGAAGGTGCCTATGATGAAGCGTTTAGGCATGTTTAACATCCAGCACTGTAAGAAGCTG
TCCAGCTGGGTGCTGCTGATGAAATACCTGGGCAATGCCACCGCCATCTTCTTCCTGCCTGATGAGGGGA
AACTACAGCACCTGGAAAATGAACTCACCCACGATATCATCACCAAGTTCCTGGAAAATGAAGACAGAAG
GTCTGCCAGCTTACATTTACCCAAACTGTCCATTACTGGAACCTATGATCTGAAGAGCGTCCTGGGTCAA
CTGGGCATCACTAAGGTCTTCAGCAATGGGGCTGACCTCTCCGGGGTCACAGAGGAGGCACCCCTGAAGC
TCTCCAAGGCCGTGCATAAGGCTGTGCTGACCATCGACAAGAAAGGGACTGAAGCTGCTGGGGCCATGTT
TTTAGAGGCCATACCCATGTCTATCCCCCCCGAGGTCAAGTTCAACAAACCCTTTGTCTTCTTAATGATT
GAACAAAATACCAAGTCTCCCCTCTTCATGGGAAAAGTGGTGAATCCCACCCAAAAAGAACAAAAACTCA
TCTCAGAAGAGGATCTGTAATAAGGCCGGCCGCTTCGAGCAGACATGATAAGATACATTGATGAGTTTGG
ACAAACCACAACTAGAATGCAGTGAAAAAAATGCTTTATTTGTGAAATTTGTGATGCTATTGCTTTATTT
GTAACCATTATAAGCTGCAATAAACAAGTTAACAACAACAATTGCATTCATTTTATGTTTCAGGTTCAGG
GGGAGGTGTGGGAGGTTTTTTAAAGCAAGTAAAACCTCTACAAATGTGGTAAAATCGATAAGGATCCGTT
TGCGTATTGGGCGCTCTTCCGCTGATCTGCGCAGCACCATGGCCTGAAATAACCTCTGAAAGAGGAACTT
GGTTAGCTACCTTCTGAGGCGGAAAGAACCAGCTGTGGAATGTGTGTCAGTTAGGGTGTGGAAAGTCCCC
AGGCTCCCCAGCAGGCAGAAGTATGCAAAGCATGCATCTCAATTAGTCAGCAACCAGGTGTGGAAAGTCC
CCAGGCTCCCCAGCAGGCAGAAGTATGCAAAGCATGCATCTCAATTAGTCAGCAACCATAGTCCCGCCCC
TAACTCCGCCCATCCCGCCCCTAACTCCGCCCAGTTCCGCCCATTCTCCGCCCCATGGCTGACTAATTTT
TTTTATTTATGCAGAGGCCGAGGCCGCCTCTGCCTCTGAGCTATTCCAGAAGTAGTGAGGAGGCTTTTTT
GGAGGCCTAGGCTTTTGCAAAAAGCTCGATTCTTCTGACACTAGCGCCACCATGAAGAAGCCCGAACTCA
CCGCTACCAGCGTTGAAAAATTTCTCATCGAGAAGTTCGACAGTGTGAGCGACCTGATGCAGTTGTCGGA
GGGCGAAGAGAGCCGAGCCTTCAGCTTCGATGTCGGCGGACGCGGCTATGTACTGCGGGTGAATAGCTGC
GCTGATGGCTTCTACAAAGACCGCTACGTGTACCGCCACTTCGCCAGCGCTGCACTACCCATCCCCGAAG
TGTTGGACATCGGCGAGTTCAGCGAGAGCCTGACATACTGCATCAGTAGACGCGCCCAAGGCGTTACTCT
CCAAGACCTCCCCGAAACAGAGCTGCCTGCTGTGTTACAGCCTGTCGCCGAAGCTATGGATGCTATTGCC
GCCGCCGACCTCAGTCAAACCAGCGGCTTCGGCCCATTCGGGCCCCAAGGCATCGGCCAGTACACAACCT
GGCGGGATTTCATTTGCGCCATTGCTGATCCCCATGTCTACCACTGGCAGACCGTGATGGACGACACCGT
GTCCGCCAGCGTAGCTCAAGCCCTGGACGAACTGATGCTGTGGGCCGAAGACTGTCCCGAGGTGCGCCAC
CTCGTCCATGCCGACTTCGGCAGCAACAACGTCCTGACCGACAACGGCCGCATCACCGCCGTAATCGACT
GGTCCGAAGCTATGTTCGGGGACAGTCAGTACGAGGTGGCCAACATCTTCTTCTGGCGGCCCTGGCTGGC
TTGCATGGAGCAGCAGACTCGCTACTTCGAGCGCCGGCATCCCGAGCTGGCCGGCAGCCCTCGTCTGCGA
GCCTACATGCTGCGCATCGGCCTGGATCAGCTCTACCAGAGCCTCGTGGACGGCAACTTCGACGATGCTG
CCTGGGCTCAAGGCCGCTGCGATGCCATCGTCCGCAGCGGGGCCGGCACCGTCGGTCGCACACAAATCGC
TCGCCGGAGCGCAGCCGTATGGACCGACGGCTGCGTCGAGGTGCTGGCCGACAGCGGCAACCGCCGGCCC
AGTACACGACCGCGCGCTAAGGAGGTAGGTCGAGTTTAAACTCTAGAACCGGTCATGGCCGCAATAAAAT
ATCTTTATTTTCATTACATCTGTGTGTTGGTTTTTTGTGTGTTCGAACTAGATGCTGTCGACCGATGCCC
TTGAGAGCCTTCAACCCAGTCAGCTCCTTCCGGTGGGCGCGGGGCATGACTATCGTCGCCGCACTTATGA
CTGTCTTCTTTATCATGCAACTCGTAGGACAGGTGCCGGCAGCGCTCTTCCGCTTCCTCGCTCACTGACT
CGCTGCGCTCGGTCGTTCGGCTGCGGCGAGCGGTATCAGCTCACTCAAAGGCGGTAATACGGTTATCCAC
AGAATCAGGGGATAACGCAGGAAAGAACATGTGAGCAAAAGGCCAGCAAAAGGCCAGGAACCGTAAAAAG
GCCGCGTTGCTGGCGTTTTTCCATAGGCTCCGCCCCCCTGACGAGCATCACAAAAATCGACGCTCAAGTC
AGAGGTGGCGAAACCCGACAGGACTATAAAGATACCAGGCGTTTCCCCCTGGAAGCTCCCTCGTGCGCTC
TCCTGTTCCGACCCTGCCGCTTACCGGATACCTGTCCGCCTTTCTCCCTTCGGGAAGCGTGGCGCTTTCT
CATAGCTCACGCTGTAGGTATCTCAGTTCGGTGTAGGTCGTTCGCTCCAAGCTGGGCTGTGTGCACGAAC
CCCCCGTTCAGCCCGACCGCTGCGCCTTATCCGGTAACTATCGTCTTGAGTCCAACCCGGTAAGACACGA
CTTATCGCCACTGGCAGCAGCCACTGGTAACAGGATTAGCAGAGCGAGGTATGTAGGCGGTGCTACAGAG
TTCTTGAAGTGGTGGCCTAACTACGGCTACACTAGAAGAACAGTATTTGGTATCTGCGCTCTGCTGAAGC
CAGTTACCTTCGGAAAAAGAGTTGGTAGCTCTTGATCCGGCAAACAAACCACCGCTGGTAGCGGTGGTTT
TTTTGTTTGCAAGCAGCAGATTACGCGCAGAAAAAAAGGATCTCAAGAAGATCCTTTGATCTTTTCTACG
GGGTCTGACGCTCAGTGGAACGAAAACTCACGTTAAGGGATTTTGGTCATGAGATTATCAAAAAGGATCT
TCACCTAGATCCTTTTAAATTAAAAATGAAGTTTTAAATCAATCTAAAGTATATATGAGTAAACTTGGTC
TGACAGCGGCCGCAAATGCTAAACCACTGCAGTGGTTACCAGTGCTTGATCAGTGAGGCACCGATCTCAG
CGATCTGCCTATTTCGTTCGTCCATAGTGGCCTGACTCCCCGTCGTGTAGATCACTACGATTCGTGAGGG
CTTACCATCAGGCCCCAGCGCAGCAATGATGCCGCGAGAGCCGCGTTCACCGGCCCCCGATTTGTCAGCA
ATGAACCAGCCAGCAGGGAGGGCCGAGCGAAGAAGTGGTCCTGCTACTTTGTCCGCCTCCATCCAGTCTA
TGAGCTGCTGTCGTGATGCTAGAGTAAGAAGTTCGCCAGTGAGTAGTTTCCGAAGAGTTGTGGCCATTGC
TACTGGCATCGTGGTATCACGCTCGTCGTTCGGTATGGCTTCGTTCAACTCTGGTTCCCAGCGGTCAAGC
CGGGTCACATGATCACCCATATTATGAAGAAATGCAGTCAGCTCCTTAGGGCCTCCGATCGTTGTCAGAA
GTAAGTTGGCCGCGGTGTTGTCGCTCATGGTAATGGCAGCACTACACAATTCTCTTACCGTCATGCCATC
CGTAAGATGCTTTTCCGTGACCGGCGAGTACTCAACCAAGTCGTTTTGTGAGTAGTGTATACGGCGACCA
AGCTGCTCTTGCCCGGCGTCTATACGGGACAACACCGCGCCACATAGCAGTACTTTGAAAGTGCTCATCA
TCGGGAATCGTTCTTCGGGGCGGAAAGACTCAAGGATCTTGCCGCTATTGAGATCCAGTTCGATATAGCC
CACTCTTGCACCCAGTTGATCTTCAGCATCTTTTACTTTCACCAGCGTTTCGGGGTGTGCAAAAACAGGC
AAGCAAAATGCCGCAAAGAAGGGAATGAGTGCGACACGAAAATGTTGGATGCTCATACTCGTCCTTTTTC
AATATTATTGAAGCATTTATCAGGGTTACTAGTACGTCTCTCAAGGATAAGTAAGTAATATTAAGGTACG
GGAGGTATTGGACAGGCCGCAATAAAATATCTTTATTTTCATTACATCTGTGTGTTGGTTTTTTGTGTGA
ATCGATAGTACTAACATACGCTCTCCATCAAAACAAAACGAAACAAAACAAACTAGCAAAATAGGCTGTC
CCCAGTGCAAGTGCAGGTGCCAGAACATTTCTCTGGCCTAACTGGCCTCAATATTGGCCATTAGCCATAT
TATTCATTGGTTATATAGCATAAATCAATATTGGCTATT
Features (pLannotate 1.2.2; 14 found; start..end, strand, type, name):
     78..455     +  enhancer       CMV enhancer: human cytomegalovirus immediate early enhancer
    457..656     +  promoter       CMV promoter: human cytomegalovirus (CMV) immediate early promoter
    694..1947    +  CDS            SERPINA1: A1AT_HUMAN - Also known as AAT, PI. Experimental evidence at protein level: Swiss-Prot protein existence level 1. [Short peptide from AAT]: reversible chymotrypsin inhibitor. It also inhibits elastase, but not trypsin. Its major physiological function is the protection of the lower respiratory tract against proteolytic destruction by human leukocyte elastase (HLE). From Homo sapiens (Human).
   2009..2130    -  polyA_signal   SV40 poly(A) signal: SV40 polyadenylation signal
   2156..2287    -  CDS            LT_SV40 (fragment): Experimental evidence at protein level: Swiss-Prot protein existence level 1. Isoform 17kT antigen targets host RBL2 for degradation and promotes cell proliferation. Transactivates host cyclin A promoter through its J domain. From Simian virus 40 (SV40).
   2324..2681    +  promoter       SV40 promoter: SV40 enhancer and early promoter
   2712..3749    +  CDS            HygR: hygromycin B phosphotransferase confers resistance to hygromycin
   3773..3821    +  polyA_signal   poly(A) signal: synthetic polyadenylation signal
   3837..3968    +  CDS            TcR (fragment): tetracycline efflux protein; tet; confers resistance to tetracycline
   4148..4736    -  rep_origin     ori: high-copy-number ColE1/pMB1/pBR322/pUC origin of replication
   4936..5796    -  CDS            AmpR: β-lactamase confers resistance to ampicillin, carbenicillin, and related antibiotics
   5797..5838    -  promoter       AmpR promoter (fragment): bla
   5901..5949    +  polyA_signal   poly(A) signal: synthetic polyadenylation signal
   5963..6054    +  misc_feature   pause site: RNA polymerase II transcriptional pause signal from the human α2 globin gene
