[The description below was written by a language model from this plasmid's Addgene catalogue record and pLannotate feature annotations shown in this document.]
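Description:
pATZ-Myc is a 6.1 kb mammalian expression plasmid built on the phFluc-WT backbone, carrying the human alpha-1-antitrypsin gene (SERPINA1) with the E342K substitution that defines the Z variant (ATZ). The 1,254 bp coding sequence sits directly downstream of the human cytomegalovirus immediate-early enhancer and promoter, which drive strong constitutive transcription in mammalian cells. An SV40 polyadenylation signal lies just after it, although it is annotated on the opposite strand. The catalogue entry records a Myc epitope fused to the C terminus of the insert for antibody detection. The feature table does not annotate the tag separately, though there is a short unannotated stretch between the end of the SERPINA1 annotation and the poly(A) signal where it would be expected. Upstream of the CMV enhancer, a synthetic poly(A) signal and the RNA polymerase II pause site from the human α2 globin gene serve to block read-through transcription from the backbone into the expression cassette.

A second cassette places hygromycin B phosphotransferase under the SV40 enhancer/early promoter with a synthetic poly(A) signal, allowing selection of stably transfected mammalian cells. In bacteria the plasmid replicates from a high-copy ColE1/pUC-type origin and is selected with ampicillin via β-lactamase. Short fragments of SV40 large T antigen and a tetracycline resistance gene are backbone remnants with no evident function.

Alpha-1-antitrypsin is a secreted serpin that transits the endoplasmic reticulum, and the record describes the Z mutant as an ER protein. In line with the associated study, the construct provides a tagged ER-misfolded model protein for examining how such proteins associate with mitochondria and affect their function.
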