Addgene plasmid #177718: pATZ-Myc
Purpose: ER protein alpha-1-antitrypsin containing E342K mutation (ATZ mutant), myc tagged
Depositing lab: Erik Böttger. Depositing organization: University of Zurich. Publication: ER-misfolded proteins become sequestered with mitochondria and impair mitochondrial function. Cortes Sanchon A, Santhosh Kumar H, Mantovani M, Osinnii I, Mateos JM, Kaech A, Shcherbakov D, Akbergenov R, Bottger EC. Commun Biol. 2021 Dec 2;4(1):1350. doi: 10.1038/s42003-021-02873-w. PubMed 34857875.
Backbone
  Vector backbone: phFluc-WT
  Backbone manufacturer: Addgene #177714
  Vector type: Mammalian Expression, Bacterial Expression
  Selectable markers: Hygromycin
Growth in bacteria
  Bacterial resistance: Ampicillin, 100 μg/mL
  Growth temperature: 37°C
  Growth strain: DH5alpha
  Copy number: High Copy
Gene/Insert
  Gene/Insert name: alpha-1-antitrypsin (alt name: AT)
  Species: H. sapiens (human)
  Insert size (bp): 1254
  Mutation: E342K (ATZ mutant)
  Entrez Gene: SERPINA1 (a.k.a. A1A, A1AT, AAT, PI, PI1, PRO2275, alpha1AT, nNIF)
  Tag / fusion protein: Myc (C terminal on insert)
Terms and licenses: Academic/Nonprofit Terms; Industry Terms: Not Available to Industry
How to cite: pATZ-Myc was a gift from Erik Böttger (Addgene plasmid # 177718 ; http://n2t.net/addgene:177718 ; RRID:Addgene_177718)
